Addgene plasmid #72043: Sema6d.2-AP-His
Purpose: Expresses the extracellular region of the Sema6D, isoform 2 protein, C-terminally fused to alkaline phosphatase + 6X histidine tag.
Depositing lab: Woj Wojtowicz. Depositing organization: University of California, Berkeley. Publication: An extracellular biochemical screen reveals that FLRTs and Unc5s mediate neuronal subtype recognition in the retina. Visser JJ, Cheng Y, Perry SC, Chastain AB, Parsa B, Masri SS, Ray TA, Kay JN, Wojtowicz WM. Elife. 2015 Dec 3;4. pii: e08149. doi: 10.7554/eLife.08149. PubMed 26633812.
Backbone
  Vector backbone: pCMVi-SV40ori
  Vector type: Mammalian Expression
Growth in bacteria
  Bacterial resistance: Ampicillin, 100 μg/mL
  Growth temperature: 37°C
  Growth strain: DH5alpha
  Copy number: High Copy
Gene/Insert
  Gene/Insert name: Sema6d.2 (alt names: Semaphorin 6D, isoform 2; NCBI gene ID 214968; Reference sequence NM_001290997.1)
  Species: M. musculus (mouse)
  Insert size (bp): 1752
  Entrez Gene: Sema6d (a.k.a. 1110067B02Rik, AA409156, D330011G23, mKIAA1479)
  Promoter: CMV
  Tag / fusion protein: AP-His (C terminal on backbone)
  Cloning method: Restriction Enzyme; 5′ cloning site NotI (not destroyed); 3′ cloning site SpeI (not destroyed)
  Sequencing primers: 5′ GTCAGAGGTAACTCCCGTTGC; 3′ GAGGTTCTTGGCGGCTGTC
Terms and licenses: Academic/Nonprofit Terms; Industry Terms: Not Available to Industry
How to cite: Sema6d.2-AP-His was a gift from Woj Wojtowicz (Addgene plasmid # 72043 ; http://n2t.net/addgene:72043 ; RRID:Addgene_72043)
