[The description below was written by a language model from this plasmid's Addgene catalogue record and pLannotate feature annotations shown in this document.]
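Description:
Sema6d.2-AP-His is an 8,267-nt mammalian expression plasmid built on the pCMVi-SV40ori backbone and designed to produce a secreted, tagged form of a mouse semaphorin ectodomain. It is propagated in E. coli as a high-copy plasmid through a ColE1/pUC-type origin and selected with ampicillin via the β-lactamase gene. The backbone also carries an f1 phage origin and short remnants of rop, bom and lacZα that appear to be vestiges of earlier cloning vectors. An SV40 enhancer/early promoter region is annotated outside the expression cassette. This region normally includes the SV40 origin, consistent with the backbone name, and would allow episomal amplification in cells expressing large T antigen.

The expression cassette is driven by the human CMV immediate-early enhancer and promoter followed by CMV intron A, an arrangement commonly used to boost transcript levels. Downstream lies a 1,752-bp fragment of mouse Sema6d, isoform 2, encoding the extracellular region of this transmembrane semaphorin and cloned between NotI and SpeI sites. It is fused at its C terminus to human placental alkaline phosphatase supplied by the backbone, followed by a 6X histidine tag. The His tag is recorded in the catalogue entry but not separately annotated in the feature table. An SV40 polyadenylation signal terminates the transcript.

The AP moiety provides an enzymatic readout for detecting binding of the ectodomain to partner proteins or cells, and the His tag allows capture or purification. The associated publication describes an extracellular biochemical interaction screen for recognition molecules in the retina, which suggests this construct served as one of its AP-tagged probes.
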