Features (pLannotate 1.2.2; 14 found; start..end, strand, type, name):
     25..408     +  enhancer       CMV enhancer: human cytomegalovirus immediate early enhancer
    410..609     +  promoter       CMV promoter: human cytomegalovirus (CMV) immediate early promoter
    748..1573    +  intron         CMV intron A: human cytomegalovirus intron A (Chapman et al., 1991)
   1610..3361    +  CDS            Sema6d (fragment): SEM6D_MOUSE - Also known as Kiaa1479. Experimental evidence at protein level: Swiss-Prot protein existence level 1. Shows growth cone collapsing activity on dorsal root ganglion (DRG) neurons in vitro. May be a stop signal for the DRG neurons in their target areas, and possibly also for other neurons. May also be involved in the maintenance and remodeling of neuronal connections (By similarity). From Mus musculus (Mouse).
   3380..4831    +  CDS            SEAP: secreted alkaline phosphatase from human placenta The natural enzyme has a C-terminal transmembrane sequence that is replaced by a GPI anchor.
   4890..5011    +  polyA_signal   SV40 poly(A) signal: SV40 polyadenylation signal
   5220..5808    -  rep_origin     ori: high-copy-number ColE1/pMB1/pBR322/pUC origin of replication
   5979..6839    -  CDS            AmpR: β-lactamase; bla; confers resistance to ampicillin, carbenicillin, and related antibiotics
   6840..6944    -  promoter       AmpR promoter: bla
   7039..7074    +  CDS            rop (fragment): Rop protein, which maintains plasmids at low copy number; rop
   7097..7427    +  promoter       SV40 promoter: SV40 enhancer and early promoter
   7550..7649    +  misc_feature   bom (fragment): basis of mobility region from pBR322
   7677..8105    -  rep_origin     f1 ori (sequence partly withheld): f1 bacteriophage origin of replication; arrow indicates direction of (+) strand synthesis
   8109..8266    -  CDS            lacZα (fragment): LacZα fragment of β-galactosidase; lacZ fragment
>Addgene plasmid #72043 | Sema6d.2-AP-His | depositor full sequence | sequence record 131229 | Full Sequence
GTCGAGGTCTCGACGGTATCGATTGACATTGATTATTGACTAGCTAGTTATTAATAGTAATCAATTACGG
GGTCATTAGTTCATAGCCCATATATGGAGTTCCGCGTTACATAACTTACGGTAAATGGCCCGCCTGGCTG
ACCGCCCAACGACCCCCGCCCATTGACGTCAATAATGACGTATGTTCCCATAGTAACGCCAATAGGGACT
TTCCATTGACGTCAATGGGTGGAGTATTTACGGTAAACTGCCCACTTGGCAGTACATCAAGTGTATCATA
TGCCAAGTCCGCCCCCTATTGACGTCAATGACGGTAAATGGCCCGCCTGGCATTATGCCCAGTACATGAC
CTTACGGGACTTTCCTACTTGGCAGTACATCTACGTATTAGTCATCGCTATTACCATGGTGATGCGGTTT
TGGCAGTACACCAATGGGCGTGGATAGCGGTTTGACTCACGGGGATTTCCAAGTCTCCACCCCATTGACG
TCAATGGGAGTTTGTTTTGGCACCAAAATCAACGGGACTTTCCAAAATGTCGTAATAACCCCGCCCCGTT
GACGCAAATGGGCGGTAGGCGTGTACGGTGGGAGGTCTATATAAGCAGAGCTCGTTTAGTGAACCGTCAG
ATCGCCTGGAGACGCCATCCACGCTGTTTTGACCTCCATAGAAGACACCGGGACCGATCCAGCCTCCGCG
GCCGGGAACGGTGCATTGGAACGCGGATTCCCCGTGCCAAGAGTGACGTAAGTACCGCCTATAGACTCTA
TAGGCACACCCCTTTGGCTCTTATGCATGCTATACTGTTTTTGGCTTGGGGCCTATACACCCCCGCTTCC
ATATGCTATAGGTGATGGTATAGCTTAGCCTATAGGTGTGGGTTATTGACCATTATTGACCACTCCCCTA
TTGGTGACGATACTTTCCATTACTAATCCATAACATGGCTCTTTGCCACAACTATCTCTATTGGCTATAT
GCCAATACTCTGTCCTTCAGAGACTGACACGGACTCTGTATTTTTACAGGATGGGGTCCCATTTATTATT
TACAAATTCACATATACAACAACGCCGTCCCCCGTGCCCGCAGTTTTTATTAAACATAGCGTGGGATCTC
CACGCGAATCTCGGGTACGTGTTCCGGACATGGGCTCTTCTCCGGTAGCGGCGGAGCTTCCACATCCGAG
CCCTGGTCCCATGCCTCCAGCGGCTCATGGTCGCTCGGCAGCTCCTTGCTCCTAACAGTGGAGGCCAGAC
TTAGGCACAGCACAATGCCCACCACCACCAGTGTGCCGCACAAGGCCGTGGCGGTAGGGTATGTGTCTGA
AAATGAGCTCGGAGATTGGGCTCGCACCGCTGACGCAGATGGAAGACTTAAGGCAGCGGCAGAAGAAGAT
GCAGGCAGCTGAGTTGTTGTATTCTGATAAGAGTCAGAGGTAACTCCCGTTGCGGTGCTGTTAACGGTGG
AGGGCAGTGTAGTCTGAGCAGTACTCGTTGCTGCCGCGCGCGCCACCAGACATAATAGCTGACAGACTAA
CAGACTGTTCCTTTCCATGGGTCTTTTCTGCAGAAGCTTGAATTCTCGAGGATCCGCGGCCGCGCCACCA
TGGGGTTCCTTCTGCTTTGGTTCTGCGTGCTGTTCCTTCTGGTCTCCAGGTTACGGGCGGTCAGCTTCCC
AGAAGACGATGAGCCCCTCAACACGGTTGACTATCACTATTCAAGGCAATATCCGGTTTTTAGAGGACGC
CCTTCAGGCAACGAATCGCAGCACAGGCTGGACTTTCAGCTGATGTTGAAAATTCGAGACACACTTTATA
TTGCTGGCAGGGATCAAGTCTATACAGTGAACTTAAATGAAATCCCCCAAACAGAGGTGATACCAAGCAA
GAAGCTGACGTGGAGGTCCAGGCAGCAGGATCGAGAAAATTGTGCTATGAAAGGCAAGCATAAAGATGAA
TGCCACAACTTCATCAAAGTCTTTGTCCCAAGAAATGATGAGATGGTTTTTGTCTGTGGTACCAATGCTT
TCAACCCGATGTGCAGATACTATAGGTTGAGAACGTTAGAGTATGATGGGGAAGAAATTAGTGGCCTGGC
ACGATGCCCGTTTGATGCCCGACAAACCAATGTCGCCCTCTTTGCTGATGGAAAACTCTATTCTGCCACA
GTGGCTGATTTCCTGGCCAGTGATGCTGTCATTTACAGAAGCATGGGAGATGGATCTGCCCTTCGCACAA
TAAAATACGATTCCAAGTGGATCAAAGAACCACACTTCCTTCATGCCATAGAATATGGAAACTATGTCTA
TTTCTTCTTCAGAGAAATCGCCGTGGAACATAATAACTTAGGCAAGGCTGTGTATTCCCGCGTGGCTCGC
ATTTGTAAAAACGACATGGGTGGCTCACAGCGGGTCCTGGAGAAACACTGGACTTCCTTCCTTAAGGCTC
GGCTGAACTGCTCCGTTCCTGGAGATTCCTTTTTCTACTTCGACGTCCTGCAGTCTATAACAGACATAAT
CCAAATCAATGGCATCCCCACTGTGGTTGGGGTCTTCACCACACAGCTCAACAGCATTCCTGGTTCTGCA
GTCTGTGCCTTTAGCATGGACGACATTGAGAAAGTGTTCAAAGGGCGGTTCAAAGAGCAGAAAACCCCAG
ACTCTGTTTGGACAGCAGTTCCCGAAGACAAAGTACCAAAACCAAGGCCTGGCTGTTGTGCCAAACACGG
CCTCGCAGAAGCTTACAAGACCTCCATCGACTTTCCAGATGACACCCTGGCTTTCATCAAGTCCCACCCG
CTGATGGACTCTGCCGTCCCACCCATTGCCGATGAGCCCTGGTTCACAAAGACACGGGTCAGGTACAGGT
TGACAGCCATCGAAGTGGACCGTTCAGCAGGGCCATACCAAAACTACACAGTCATCTTTGTTGGCTCTGA
AGCTGGCGTGGTACTTAAAGTTTTGGCAAAGACCAGTCCTTTCTCTCTGAATGACAGTGTATTACTCGAA
GAGATTGAAGCTTATAACCCAGCCAAGTGCAGCGCCGAGAGTGAGGAGGACAGAAAGGTGGTCTCATTAC
AGCTGGACAAGGATCACCATGCTTTATACGTGGCCTTCTCTAGCTGCGTGGTCCGCATCCCCCTCAGCCG
CTGTGAGCGCTACGGATCGTGTAAAAAGTCTTGCATTGCATCACGTGACCCGTACTGTGGTTGGTTAAGC
CAGGGAGTTTGTGAGAGAGTGACCCTAGGGATGCTCCCTGGAGGATATGAGCAGGACACGGAGTACGGCA
ACACAGCCCACCTAGGGGACTGCCACGGTGTACGGTGGGAAGTCCAGTCTGGAGAATCCAATCAGATGGT
CACTAGTGGATCTTCCGGAATCATCCCAGTTGAGGAGGAGAACCCGGACTTCTGGAACCGCGAGGCAGCC
GAGGCCCTGGGTGCCGCCAAGAAGCTGCAGCCTGCACAGACAGCCGCCAAGAACCTCATCATCTTCCTGG
GCGATGGGATGGGGGTGTCTACGGTGACAGCTGCCAGGATCCTAAAAGGGCAGAAGAAGGACAAACTGGG
GCCTGAGATACCCCTGGCCATGGACCGCTTCCCATATGTGGCTCTGTCCAAGACATACAATGTAGACAAA
CATGTGCCAGACAGTGGAGCCACAGCCACGGCCTACCTGTGCGGGGTCAAGGGCAACTTCCAGACCATTG
GCTTGAGTGCAGCCGCCCGCTTTAACCAGTGCAACACGACACGCGGCAACGAGGTCATCTCCGTGATGAA
TCGGGCCAAGAAAGCAGGGAAGTCAGTGGGAGTGGTAACCACCACACGAGTGCAGCACGCCTCGCCAGCC
GGCACCTACGCCCACACGGTGAACCGCAACTGGTACTCGGACGCCGACGTGCCTGCCTCGGCCCGCCAGG
AGGGGTGCCAGGACATCGCTACGCAGCTCATCTCCAACATGGACATTGACGTGATCCTAGGTGGAGGCCG
AAAGTACATGTTTCGCATGGGAACCCCAGACCCTGAGTACCCAGATGACTACAGCCAAGGTGGGACCAGG
CTGGACGGGAAGAATCTGGTGCAGGAATGGCTGGCGAAGCGCCAGGGTGCCCGGTATGTGTGGAACCGCA
CTGAGCTCATGCAGGCTTCCCTGGACCCGTCTGTGACCCATCTCATGGGTCTCTTTGAGCCTGGAGACAT
GAAATACGAGATCCACCGAGACTCCACACTGGACCCCTCCCTGATGGAGATGACAGAGGCTGCCCTGCGC
CTGCTGAGCAGGAACCCCCGCGGCTTCTTCCTCTTCGTGGAGGGTGGTCGCATCGACCATGGTCATCATG
AAAGCAGGGCTTACCGGGCACTGACTGAGACGATCATGTTCGACGACGCCATTGAGAGGGCGGGCCAGCT
CACCAGCGAGGAGGACACGCTGAGCCTCGTCACTGCCGACCACTCCCACGTCTTCTCCTTCGGAGGCTAC
CCCCTGCGAGGGAGCTCCATCTTCGGGCTGGCCCCTGGCAAGGCCCGGGACAGGAAGGCCTACACGGTCC
TCCTATACGGAAACGGTCCAGGCTATGTGCTCAAGGACGGCGCCCGGCCGGATGTTACCGAGAGCGAGAG
CGGGAGCCCCGAGTATCGGCAGCAGTCAGCAGTGCCCCTGGACGAAGAGACCCACGCAGGCGAGGACGTG
GCGGTGTTCGCGCGCGGCCCGCAGGCGCACCTGGTTCACGGCGTGCAGGAGCAGACCTTCATAGCGCACG
TCATGGCCTTCGCCGCCTGCCTGGAGCCCTACACCGCCTGCGACCTGGCGCCCCCCGCCGGCACCACCGA
CGCCGCGCACCCGGGTCATCATCACCATCACCATTAATCTAGAGATCTTATTAAAGCAGAACTTGTTTAT
TGCAGCTTATAATGGTTACAAATAAAGCAATAGCATCACAAATTTCACAAATAAAGCATTTTTTTCACTG
CATTCTAGTTGTGGTTTGTCCAAACTCATCAATGTATCTTATCATGTCTGGTCGACTCTAGCTAGACTCT
TCCGCTTCCTCGCTCACTGACTCGCTGCGCTCGGTCGTTCGGCTGCGGCGAGCGGTATCAGCTCACTCAA
AGGCGGTAATACGGTTATCCACAGAATCAGGGGATAACGCAGGAAAGAACATGTGAGCAAAAGGCCAGCA
AAAGGCCAGGAACCGTAAAAAGGCCGCGTTGCTGGCGTTTTTCCATAGGCTCCGCCCCCCTGACGAGCAT
CACAAAAATCGACGCTCAAGTCAGAGGTGGCGAAACCCGACAGGACTATAAAGATACCAGGCGTTTCCCC
CTGGAAGCTCCCTCGTGCGCTCTCCTGTTCCGACCCTGCCGCTTACCGGATACCTGTCCGCCTTTCTCCC
TTCGGGAAGCGTGGCGCTTTCTCATAGCTCACGCTGTAGGTATCTCAGTTCGGTGTAGGTCGTTCGCTCC
AAGCTGGGCTGTGTGCACGAACCCCCCGTTCAGCCCGACCGCTGCGCCTTATCCGGTAACTATCGTCTTG
AGTCCAACCCGGTAAGACACGACTTATCGCCACTGGCAGCAGCCACTGGTAACAGGATTAGCAGAGCGAG
GTATGTAGGCGGTGCTACAGAGTTCTTGAAGTGGTGGCCTAACTACGGCTACACTAGAAGAACAGTATTT
GGTATCTGCGCTCTGCTGAAGCCAGTTACCTTCGGAAAAAGAGTTGGTAGCTCTTGATCCGGCAAACAAA
CCACCGCTGGTAGCGGTGGTTTTTTTGTTTGCAAGCAGCAGATTACGCGCAGAAAAAAAGGATCTCAAGA
AGATCCTTTGATCTTTTCTACGGGGTCTGACGCTCAGTGGAACGAAAACTCACGTTAAGGGATTTTGGTC
ATGAGATTATCAAAAAGGATCTTCACCTAGATCCTTTTAAATTAAAAATGAAGTTTTAAATCAATCTAAA
GTATATATGAGTAAACTTGGTCTGACAGTTACCAATGCTTAATCAGTGAGGCACCTATCTCAGCGATCTG
TCTATTTCGTTCATCCATAGTTGCCTGACTCCCCGTCGTGTAGATAACTACGATACGGGAGGGCTTACCA
TCTGGCCCCAGTGCTGCAATGATACCGCGAGACCCACGCTCACCGGCTCCAGATTTATCAGCAATAAACC
AGCCAGCCGGAAGGGCCGAGCGCAGAAGTGGTCCTGCAACTTTATCCGCCTCCATCCAGTCTATTAATTG
TTGCCGGGAAGCTAGAGTAAGTAGTTCGCCAGTTAATAGTTTGCGCAACGTTGTTGCCATTGCTACAGGC
ATCGTGGTGTCACGCTCGTCGTTTGGTATGGCTTCATTCAGCTCCGGTTCCCAACGATCAAGGCGAGTTA
CATGATCCCCCATGTTGTGCAAAAAAGCGGTTAGCTCCTTCGGTCCTCCGATCGTTGTCAGAAGTAAGTT
GGCCGCAGTGTTATCACTCATGGTTATGGCAGCACTGCATAATTCTCTTACTGTCATGCCATCCGTAAGA
TGCTTTTCTGTGACTGGTGAGTACTCAACCAAGTCATTCTGAGAATAGTGTATGCGGCGACCGAGTTGCT
CTTGCCCGGCGTCAATACGGGATAATACCGCGCCACATAGCAGAACTTTAAAAGTGCTCATCATTGGAAA
ACGTTCTTCGGGGCGAAAACTCTCAAGGATCTTACCGCTGTTGAGATCCAGTTCGATGTAACCCACTCGT
GCACCCAACTGATCTTCAGCATCTTTTACTTTCACCAGCGTTTCTGGGTGAGCAAAAACAGGAAGGCAAA
ATGCCGCAAAAAAGGGAATAAGGGCGACACGGAAATGTTGAATACTCATACTCTTCCTTTTTCAATATTA
TTGAAGCATTTATCAGGGTTATTGTCTCATGAGCGGATACATATTTGAATGTATTTAGAAAAATAAACAA
ATAGGGGTTCCGCGCACATTTCCCCGAAAAGTGCCACCTGACGTCTAAGAAACCATTATTATCATGACAT
TAACCTATAAAAATAGGCGTATCACGAGGCCCTTTCGTCTCGCGCGTTTCGGTGATGACGGTGAAAACCT
CTGACACATGCAGCTCCCGGAGGAATGTGTGTCAGTTAGGGTGTGGAAAGTCCCCAGGCTCCCCAGGCAG
GCAGAAGTATGCAAAGCATGCATCTCAATTAGTCAGCAACCAGGTGTGGAAAGTCCCCAGGCTCCCCAGC
AGGCAGAAGTATGCAAAGCATGCATCTCAATTAGTCAGCAACCATAGTCCCGCCCCTAACTCCGCCCATC
CCGCCCCTAACTCCGCCCAGTTCCGCCCATTCTCCGCCCCATGGCTGACTAATTTTTTTTATTTATGCAG
AGGCCGAGGCCGCCTCTGCCTCTGAGCTATTCCAGAAGTAGTGAGGAGGCTTTTTTGGAGGCCTAGGCTT
TTGCAAAAAGCTCCCGGGAGCTTGTATATCCATTTTCGTCCCGGAGACGGTCACAGCTTGTCTGTAAGCG
GATGCCGGGAGCAGACAAGCCCGTCAGGGCGCGTCAGCGGGTGTTGGCGGGTGTCGGGGCTGGCTTAACT
ATGCGGCATCAGAGCAGATTGTACTGAGAGTGCACCATATGCGGTGTGAAATACCGCACAGATGCGTAAG
GAGAAAATACCGCATCAGGAAATTGTAAGCGTTAATATTTTGTTAAAATTCGCGTTAAATTTTTGTTAAA
TCAGCTCATTTTTTAACCAATAGGCCGAAATCGGCAAAATCCCTTATAAATCAAAAGAATAGACCGAGAT
AGGGT
[37 nt withheld, positions 7776-7812]
AAAGAACGTGGACTCCAACGTCAAAGG
[49 nt withheld, positions 7840-7888]
T
[91 nt withheld, positions 7890-7980]
G
[124 nt withheld, positions 7982-8105]
CCATTCGCCATTCAGGCTGCGCAACTGTTGGGAAGGGCGATCGGTGCGGGCCTCTTCGCTATTACGCCAG
CTGGCGAAAGGGGGATGTGCTGCAAGGCGATTAAGTTGGGTAACGCCAGGGTTTTCCCAGTCACGACGTT
GTAAAACGACGGCCAGTGAATT
