>Addgene plasmid #72043 | Sema6d.2-AP-His | addgene partial sequence | sequence record 137450 | pMRB101-F 5'-aagatgcaggcagctgagtt-3'
ACGGTGGAGGGCAGTGTAGTCTGAGCAGTACTCGTTGCTGCCGCGCGCGCCACCAGACATAATAGCTGAC
AGACTAACAGACTGTTCCTTTCCATGGGTCTTTTCTGCAGAAGCTTGAATTCTCGAGGATCCGCGGCCGC
GCCACCATGGGGTTCCTTCTGCTTTGGTTCTGCGTGCTGTTCCTTCTGGTCTCCAGGTTACGGGCGGTCA
GCTTCCCAGAAGACGATGAGCCCCTCAACACGGTTGACTATCACTATTCAAGGCAATATCCGGTTTTTAG
AGGACGCCCTTCAGGCAACGAATCGCAGCACAGGCTGGACTTTCAGCTGATGTTGAAAATTCGAGACACA
CTTTATATTGCTGGCAGGGATCAAGTCTATACAGTGAACTTAAATGAAATCCCCCAAACAGAGGTGATAC
CAAGCAAGAAGCTGACGTGGAGGTCCAGGCAGCAGGATCGAGAAAATTGTGCTATGAAAGGCAAGCATAA
AGATGAATGCCACAACTTCATCAAAGTCTTTGTCCCAAGAAATGATGAGATGGTTTTTGTCTGTGGTACC
AATGCTTTCAACCCGATGTGCAGATACTATAGGTTGAGAACGTTAGAGTATGATGGGGAAGAAATTAGTG
GCCTGGCACGATGCCCGTTTGATGCCCGACAAACCAATGTCGCCCTCTTTGCTGATGGAAAACTCTATTC
TGCCACAGTGGCTGATTTCCTGGCCAGTGATGCTGTCATTTACAGAAGCATGGGAGATGGATCTGCCCTT
CGCACAATAAAATACGATTCCAAGTGGATCAAAGAACCACACTTCCTTCATGCCATAGAATATGGAA
