>Addgene plasmid #72043 | Sema6d.2-AP-His | addgene partial sequence | sequence record 137451 | SV40pA-R 5'-GAAATTTGTGATGCTATTGC-3'
ATAAGATCTCTAGATTAATGGTGATGGTGATGATGACCCGGGTGCGCGGCGTCGGTGGTGCCGGCGGGGG
GCGCCAGGTCGCAGGCGGTGTAGGGCTCCAGGCAGGCGGCGAAGGCCATGACGTGCGCTATGAAGGTCTG
CTCCTGCACGCCGTGAACCAGGTGCGCCTGCGGGCCGCGCGCGAACACCGCCACGTCCTCGCCTGCGTGG
GTCTCTTCGTCCAGGGGCACTGCTGACTGCTGCCGATACTCGGGGCTCCCGCTCTCGCTCTCGGTAACAT
CCGGCCGGGCGCCGTCCTTGAGCACATAGCCTGGACCGTTTCCGTATAGGAGGACCGTGTAGGCCTTCCT
GTCCCGGGCCTTGCCAGGGGCCAGCCCGAAGATGGAGCTCCCTCGCAGGGGGTAGCCTCCGAAGGAGAAG
ACGTGGGAGTGGTCGGCAGTGACGAGGCTCAGCGTGTCCTCCTCGCTGGTGAGCTGGCCCGCCCTCTCAA
TGGCGTCGTCGAACATGATCGTCTCAGTCAGTGCCCGGTAAGCCCTGCTTTCATGATGACCATGGTCGAT
GCGACCACCCTCCACGAAGAGGAAGAAGCCGCGGGGGTTCCTGCTCAGCAGGCGCAGGGCAGCCTCTGTC
ATCTCCATCAGGGAGGGGTCCAGTGTGGAGTCTCGGTGGATCTCGTATTTCATGTCTCCAGGCTCAAAGA
GACCCATGAGATGGGTCACAGACGGGTCCAGGGAAGCCTGCATGAGCTCAGTGCGGTTCCACACATACCG
GGCACCCTGGCGCTTCGCCAGCCATTCCTGCACCAGATTCTTCCCGTCCAGCCTGGTCCCACCTTGGCTG
TAGTCATCTGG
